[The description below was written by a language model from this plasmid's Addgene catalogue record and pLannotate feature annotations shown in this document.]
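Description:
pc3XB-ZF124 is a module-archive plasmid from the Zinc Finger Consortium Modular Assembly Kit v1.0, built on pc3XB, a modified version of the pcDNA3 mammalian expression vector. It is about 5.5 kb in total. In E. coli it is maintained at high copy through a ColE1/pUC-type origin and selected with ampicillin via the β-lactamase gene. An f1 origin is also present, which permits single-stranded DNA production. For mammalian cells the backbone carries a neomycin phosphotransferase cassette driven by the SV40 enhancer/early promoter and terminated by the SV40 polyadenylation signal, allowing G418 selection.

The insert is a roughly 90 bp segment encoding a single C2H2 zinc finger module, ZF124, placed between XbaI and BamHI sites that were both preserved during cloning. This finger comes from the ToolGen module set, where it is named QSNR3, and is recorded as recognising the DNA triplet GAA. The automated annotation labels the region as a fragment of human ZSCAN21. This most likely reflects sequence similarity between the finger and a naturally occurring human zinc finger protein, not the presence of that gene. The module sits downstream of the CMV immediate early enhancer and promoter and a T7 promoter, and upstream of the bovine growth hormone polyadenylation signal. The T7 site also serves for sequencing.

Small hits such as the HIV-1 LTR, ble, lacI and bom fragments appear to be backbone remnants or annotation artefacts. The plasmid's intended use is as a standardised building block: individual finger modules are joined by restriction-based cloning into multi-finger arrays with chosen DNA-binding specificities, which are then used to engineer zinc finger nucleases.
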