Addgene plasmid #13174: pc3XB-ZF124
Depositing lab: Keith Joung. Depositing organization: Massachusetts General Hospital. Publication: Standardized reagents and protocols for engineering zinc finger nucleases by modular assembly. Wright DA, Thibodeau-Beganny S, Sander JD, Winfrey RJ, Hirsh AS, Eichtinger M, Fu F, Porteus MH, Dobbs D, Voytas DF, Joung JK. Nat Protoc. 2006;1(3):1637-52. doi: 10.1038/nprot.2006.259 PubMed 17406455.
Backbone
  Vector backbone: pc3XB
  Backbone manufacturer: Modified Invitrogen pcDNA3
  Backbone size w/o insert (bp): 5400
  Vector type: Mammalian Expression
  Selectable markers: Neomycin (select with G418)
Growth in bacteria
  Bacterial resistance: Ampicillin, 100 μg/mL
  Growth temperature: 37°C
  Growth strain: XL1 Blue
  Copy number: High Copy
Gene/Insert
  Gene/Insert name: ZF124
  Insert size (bp): 90
  Cloning method: Restriction Enzyme; 5′ cloning site XbaI (not destroyed); 3′ cloning site BamHI (not destroyed)
  Sequencing primers: 5′ T7
Terms and licenses: Academic/Nonprofit Terms; Industry Terms: Not Available to Industry
Depositor comments: Part of the Zinc Finger Consortium Modular Assembly Kit v1.0. Finger protein sequence: PGEKPYECEKCGKAFNQSSNLTRHKKSH . Target DNA sequence: GAA. This zinc finger is derived from the ToolGen module set. ToolGen ZF ID: 26. ToolGen ZF Name: QSNR3.
How to cite: pc3XB-ZF124 was a gift from Keith Joung (Addgene plasmid # 13174 ; http://n2t.net/addgene:13174 ; RRID:Addgene_13174)
