Features (pLannotate 1.2.2; 20 found; start..end, strand, type, name):
     28..80      -  misc_feature   bom (fragment): basis of mobility region from pBR322
    235..614     +  enhancer       CMV enhancer: human cytomegalovirus immediate early enhancer
    615..818     +  promoter       CMV promoter: human cytomegalovirus (CMV) immediate early promoter
    814..847     +  LTR            5' LTR (truncated) (fragment): truncated 5' long terminal repeat (LTR) from HIV-1
    863..881     +  promoter       T7 promoter: promoter for bacteriophage T7 RNA polymerase
    921..1007    +  CDS            ZSCAN21 (fragment): ZSC21_HUMAN - Also known as ZFP38, ZNF38. Experimental evidence at protein level: Swiss-Prot protein existence level 1. Strong transcriptional activator (By similarity). Plays an important role in spermatogenesis; essential for the progression of meiotic prophase I in spermatocytes (By similarity). From Homo sapiens (Human).
   1062..1286    +  polyA_signal   bGH poly(A) signal: bovine growth hormone polyadenylation signal
   1290..1311    +  promoter       SV40 promoter (fragment): SV40 enhancer and early promoter
   1332..1760    +  rep_origin     f1 ori (sequence partly withheld): f1 bacteriophage origin of replication; arrow indicates direction of (+) strand synthesis
   1774..2103    +  promoter       SV40 promoter: SV40 enhancer and early promoter
   2174..2965    +  CDS            neo: KKA2_KLEPN - Also known as kan, nptII. Experimental evidence at protein level: Swiss-Prot protein existence level 1. Resistance to kanamycin, neomycin, paromomycin, ribostamycin, butirosin and gentamicin B. From Klebsiella pneumoniae.
   2989..3147    +  CDS            ble (fragment): BLE_KLEPN - Experimental evidence at protein level: Swiss-Prot protein existence level 1. Binding protein with a strong affinity to the bleomycin family of antibiotics. Binds to CL990; an antimitotic-antibiotic compound. From Klebsiella pneumoniae.
   3142..3263    +  polyA_signal   SV40 poly(A) signal: SV40 polyadenylation signal
   3336..3352    -  protein_bind   lac operator: The lac repressor binds to the lac operator to inhibit transcription in E. coli. This inhibition can be relieved by adding lactose or isopropyl-β-D-thiogalactopyranoside (IPTG). lac repressor encoded by lacI
   3360..3390    -  promoter       lac promoter: promoter for the E. coli lac operon
   3405..3426    -  protein_bind   CAP binding site: CAP binding activates transcription in the presence of cAMP. E. coli catabolite activator protein
   3439..3531    -  CDS            lacI (fragment): lac repressor; lacI; The lac repressor binds to the lac operator to inhibit transcription in E. coli. This inhibition can be relieved by adding lactose or isopropyl-β-D-thiogalactopyranoside (IPTG).
   3714..4299    -  rep_origin     ori: high-copy-number ColE1/pMB1/pBR322/pUC origin of replication
   4470..5330    -  CDS            AmpR: β-lactamase; bla; confers resistance to ampicillin, carbenicillin, and related antibiotics
   5331..5435    -  promoter       AmpR promoter: bla
>Addgene plasmid #13174 | pc3XB-ZF124 | depositor full sequence | sequence record 7523 | Author sequence
GACGGATCGGGAGATCTCCCGATCCCCTATGGTGCACTCTCAGTACAATCTGCTCTGATGCCGCATAGTT
AAGCCAGTATCTGCTCCCTGCTTGTGTGTTGGAGGTCGCTGAGTAGTGCGCGAGCAAAATTTAAGCTACA
ACAAGGCAAGGCTTGACCGACAATTGCATGAAGAATCTGCTTAGGGTTAGGCGTTTTGCGCTGCTTCGCG
ATGTACGGGCCAGATATACGCGTTGACATTGATTATTGACTAGTTATTAATAGTAATCAATTACGGGGTC
ATTAGTTCATAGCCCATATATGGAGTTCCGCGTTACATAACTTACGGTAAATGGCCCGCCTGGCTGACCG
CCCAACGACCCCCGCCCATTGACGTCAATAATGACGTATGTTCCCATAGTAACGCCAATAGGGACTTTCC
ATTGACGTCAATGGGTGGAGTATTTACGGTAAACTGCCCACTTGGCAGTACATCAAGTGTATCATATGCC
AAGTACGCCCCCTATTGACGTCAATGACGGTAAATGGCCCGCCTGGCATTATGCCCAGTACATGACCTTA
TGGGACTTTCCTACTTGGCAGTACATCTACGTATTAGTCATCGCTATTACCATGGTGATGCGGTTTTGGC
AGTACATCAATGGGCGTGGATAGCGGTTTGACTCACGGGGATTTCCAAGTCTCCACCCCATTGACGTCAA
TGGGAGTTTGTTTTGGCACCAAAATCAACGGGACTTTCCAAAATGTCGTAACAACTCCGCCCCATTGACG
CAAATGGGCGGTAGGCGTGTACGGTGGGAGGTCTATATAAGCAGAGCTCTCTGGCTAACTAGAGAACCCA
CTGCTTACTGGCTTATCGAAATTAATACGACTCACTATAGGGAGACCCAAGCTGGCTAGCGTTTAAACGG
GCCCTCTAGACCCGGGGAGAAGCCTTACGAGTGCGAGAAGTGCGGCAAGGCGTTCAACCAGAGCAGCAAC
CTGACCCGCCACAAAAAGAGCCATACCGGTGGATCCTCTGCACAGTAGTAAGCTTAAGTTTAAACCGCTG
ATCAGCCTCGACTGTGCCTTCTAGTTGCCAGCCATCTGTTGTTTGCCCCTCCCCCGTGCCTTCCTTGACC
CTGGAAGGTGCCACTCCCACTGTCCTTTCCTAATAAAATGAGGAAATTGCATCGCATTGTCTGAGTAGGT
GTCATTCTATTCTGGGGGGTGGGGTGGGGCAGGACAGCAAGGGGGAGGATTGGGAAGACAATAGCAGGCA
TGCTGGGGATGCGGTGGGCTCTATGGCTTCTGAGGCGGAAAGAACCAGCTGGGGCTCTAGGGGGTATCCC
C
[124 nt withheld, positions 1332-1455]
C
[91 nt withheld, positions 1457-1547]
A
[49 nt withheld, positions 1549-1597]
CCTTTGACGTTGGAGTCCACGTTCTTT
[37 nt withheld, positions 1625-1661]
ACCCTATCTCGGTCTATTCTTTTGATTTATAAGGGATTTTGCCGATTTCGGCCTATTGGTTAAAAAATGA
GCTGATTTAACAAAAATTTAACGCGAATTAATTCTGTGGAATGTGTGTCAGTTAGGGTGTGGAAAGTCCC
CAGGCTCCCCAGCAGGCAGAAGTATGCAAAGCATGCATCTCAATTAGTCAGCAACCAGGTGTGGAAAGTC
CCCAGGCTCCCCAGCAGGCAGAAGTATGCAAAGCATGCATCTCAATTAGTCAGCAACCATAGTCCCGCCC
CTAACTCCGCCCATCCCGCCCCTAACTCCGCCCAGTTCCGCCCATTCTCCGCCCCATGGCTGACTAATTT
TTTTTATTTATGCAGAGGCCGAGGCCGCCTCTGCCTCTGAGCTATTCCAGAAGTAGTGAGGAGGCTTTTT
TGGAGGCCTAGGCTTTTGCAAAAAGCTCCCGGCCGGGAGCTTGTATATCCATTTTCGGATCTGATCAAGA
GACAGGATGAGGATCGTTTCGCATGATTGAACAAGATGGATTGCACGCAGGTTCTCCGGCCGCTTGGGTG
GAGAGGCTATTCGGCTATGACTGGGCACAACAGACAATCGGCTGCTCTGATGCCGCCGTGTTCCGGCTGT
CAGCGCAGGGGCGCCCGGTTCTTTTTGTCAAGACCGACCTGTCCGGTGCCCTGAATGAACTGCAGGACGA
GGCAGCGCGGCTATCGTGGCTGGCCACGACGGGCGTTCCTTGCGCAGCTGTGCTCGACGTTGTCACTGAA
GCGGGAAGGGACTGGCTGCTATTGGGCGAAGTGCCGGGGCAGGATCTCCTGTCATCTCACCTTGCTCCTG
CCGAGAAAGTATCCATCATGGCTGATGCAATGCGGCGGCTGCATACGCTTGATCCGGCTACCTGCCCATT
CGACCACCAAGCGAAACATCGCATCGAGCGAGCACGTACTCGGATGGAAGCCGGTCTTGTCGATCAGGAT
GATCTGGACGAAGAGCATCAGGGGCTCGCGCCAGCCGAACTGTTCGCCAGGCTCAAGGCGCGCATGCCCG
ACGGCGAGGATCTCGTCGTGACCCATGGCGATGCCTGCTTGCCGAATATCATGGTGGAAAATGGCCGCTT
TTCTGGATTCATCGACTGTGGCCGGCTGGGTGTGGCGGACCGCTATCAGGACATAGCGTTGGCTACCCGT
GATATTGCTGAAGAGCTTGGCGGCGAATGGGCTGACCGCTTCCTCGTGCTTTACGGTATCGCCGCTCCCG
ATTCGCAGCGCATCGCCTTCTATCGCCTTCTTGACGAGTTCTTCTGAGCGGGACTCTGGGGTTCGAAATG
ACCGACCAAGCGACGCCCAACCTGCCATCACGAGATTTCGATTCCACCGCCGCCTTCTATGAAAGGTTGG
GCTTCGGAATCGTTTTCCGGGACGCCGGCTGGATGATCCTCCAGCGCGGGGATCTCATGCTGGAGTTCTT
CGCCCACCCCAACTTGTTTATTGCAGCTTATAATGGTTACAAATAAAGCAATAGCATCACAAATTTCACA
AATAAAGCATTTTTTTCACTGCATTCTAGTTGTGGTTTGTCCAAACTCATCAATGTATCTTATCATGTCT
GTATACCGTCGACCTCTAGCTAGAGCTTGGCGTAATCATGGTCATAGCTGTTTCCTGTGTGAAATTGTTA
TCCGCTCACAATTCCACACAACATACGAGCCGGAAGCATAAAGTGTAAAGCCTGGGGTGCCTAATGAGTG
AGCTAACTCACATTAATTGCGTTGCGCTCACTGCCCGCTTTCCAGTCGGGAAACCTGTCGTGCCAGCTGC
ATTAATGAATCGGCCAACGCGCGGGGAGAGGCGGTTTGCGTATTGGGCGCTCTTCCGCTTCCTCGCTCAC
TGACTCGCTGCGCTCGGTCGTTCGGCTGCGGCGAGCGGTATCAGCTCACTCAAAGGCGGTAATACGGTTA
TCCACAGAATCAGGGGATAACGCAGGAAAGAACATGTGAGCAAAAGGCCAGCAAAAGGCCAGGAACCGTA
AAAAGGCCGCGTTGCTGGCGTTTTTCCATAGGCTCCGCCCCCCTGACGAGCATCACAAAAATCGACGCTC
AAGTCAGAGGTGGCGAAACCCGACAGGACTATAAAGATACCAGGCGTTTCCCCCTGGAAGCTCCCTCGTG
CGCTCTCCTGTTCCGACCCTGCCGCTTACCGGATACCTGTCCGCCTTTCTCCCTTCGGGAAGCGTGGCGC
TTTCTCATAGCTCACGCTGTAGGTATCTCAGTTCGGTGTAGGTCGTTCGCTCCAAGCTGGGCTGTGTGCA
CGAACCCCCCGTTCAGCCCGACCGCTGCGCCTTATCCGGTAACTATCGTCTTGAGTCCAACCCGGTAAGA
CACGACTTATCGCCACTGGCAGCAGCCACTGGTAACAGGATTAGCAGAGCGAGGTATGTAGGCGGTGCTA
CAGAGTTCTTGAAGTGGTGGCCTAACTACGGCTACACTAGAAGAACAGTATTTGGTATCTGCGCTCTGCT
GAAGCCAGTTACCTTCGGAAAAAGAGTTGGTAGCTCTTGATCCGGCAAACAAACCACCGCTGGTAGCGGT
TTTTTTGTTTGCAAGCAGCAGATTACGCGCAGAAAAAAAGGATCTCAAGAAGATCCTTTGATCTTTTCTA
CGGGGTCTGACGCTCAGTGGAACGAAAACTCACGTTAAGGGATTTTGGTCATGAGATTATCAAAAAGGAT
CTTCACCTAGATCCTTTTAAATTAAAAATGAAGTTTTAAATCAATCTAAAGTATATATGAGTAAACTTGG
TCTGACAGTTACCAATGCTTAATCAGTGAGGCACCTATCTCAGCGATCTGTCTATTTCGTTCATCCATAG
TTGCCTGACTCCCCGTCGTGTAGATAACTACGATACGGGAGGGCTTACCATCTGGCCCCAGTGCTGCAAT
GATACCGCGAGACCCACGCTCACCGGCTCCAGATTTATCAGCAATAAACCAGCCAGCCGGAAGGGCCGAG
CGCAGAAGTGGTCCTGCAACTTTATCCGCCTCCATCCAGTCTATTAATTGTTGCCGGGAAGCTAGAGTAA
GTAGTTCGCCAGTTAATAGTTTGCGCAACGTTGTTGCCATTGCTACAGGCATCGTGGTGTCACGCTCGTC
GTTTGGTATGGCTTCATTCAGCTCCGGTTCCCAACGATCAAGGCGAGTTACATGATCCCCCATGTTGTGC
AAAAAAGCGGTTAGCTCCTTCGGTCCTCCGATCGTTGTCAGAAGTAAGTTGGCCGCAGTGTTATCACTCA
TGGTTATGGCAGCACTGCATAATTCTCTTACTGTCATGCCATCCGTAAGATGCTTTTCTGTGACTGGTGA
GTACTCAACCAAGTCATTCTGAGAATAGTGTATGCGGCGACCGAGTTGCTCTTGCCCGGCGTCAATACGG
GATAATACCGCGCCACATAGCAGAACTTTAAAAGTGCTCATCATTGGAAAACGTTCTTCGGGGCGAAAAC
TCTCAAGGATCTTACCGCTGTTGAGATCCAGTTCGATGTAACCCACTCGTGCACCCAACTGATCTTCAGC
ATCTTTTACTTTCACCAGCGTTTCTGGGTGAGCAAAAACAGGAAGGCAAAATGCCGCAAAAAAGGGAATA
AGGGCGACACGGAAATGTTGAATACTCATACTCTTCCTTTTTCAATATTATTGAAGCATTTATCAGGGTT
ATTGTCTCATGAGCGGATACATATTTGAATGTATTTAGAAAAATAAACAAATAGGGGTTCCGCGCACATT
TCCCCGAAAAGTGCCACCTGACGTC
