>Addgene plasmid #13174 | pc3XB-ZF124 | addgene partial sequence | sequence record 19558 | CMV-F 5'-CGCAAATGGGCGGTAGGCGTG-3'
TAGCAGAGCTCTCTGGCTACTAGAGAACCACTGCTTACTGGCTTATCGAAATTAATACGACTCACTATAG
GGAGACCCAAGCTGGCTAGCGTTTAAACGGGCCCTCTAGACCCGGGGAGAAGCCTTACGAGTGCGAGAAG
TGCGGCAAGGCGTTCAACCAGAGCAGCAACCTGACCCGCCACAAAAAGAGCCATACCGGTGGATCCTCTG
CACAGTAGTAAGCTTAAGTTTAAACCGCTGATCAGCCTCGACTGTGCCTTCTAGTTGCCAGCCATCTGTT
GTTTGCCCCTCCCCCGTGCCTTCCTTGACCCTGGAAGGTGCCACTCCCACTGTCCTTTCCTAATAAAATG
AGGAAATTGCATCGCATTGTCTGAGTAGGTGTCATTCTATTCTGGGGGGTGGGGTGGGGCAGGACAGCAA
GGGGGAGGATTGGGAAGACAATAGCAGGCATGCTGGGGATGCGGTGGGCTCTATGGCTTCTGAGGCGGAA
AGAACCAGCTGGGGCTCTAGGGGGTATCCCC
[104 nt withheld, positions 522-625]
TCTTCCTTTCTCGCCACGTTC
[43 nt withheld, positions 647-689]
